Addgene plasmid #98618: pCR8/GW/TOPO-SRF
Purpose: Gateway entry TOPO TA cloning vector for SRF
Depositing lab: Richard Harvey. Depositing organization: Victor Chang Cardiac Research Institute. Publication: NKX2-5 mutations causative for congenital heart disease retain functionality and are directed to hundreds of targets. Bouveret R, Waardenberg AJ, Schonrock N, Ramialison M, Doan T, de Jong D, Bondue A, Kaur G, Mohamed S, Fonoudi H, Chen CM, Wouters MA, Bhattacharya S, Plachta N, Dunwoodie SL, Chapman G, Blanpain C, Harvey RP. Elife. 2015 Jul 6;4. doi: 10.7554/eLife.06942. PubMed 26146939.
Backbone
  Vector backbone: pCR8/GW/TOPO
  Backbone manufacturer: Invitrogen
  Backbone size w/o insert (bp): 2817
  Vector type: TOPO TA cloning vector
Growth in bacteria
  Bacterial resistance: Spectinomycin, 50 μg/mL
  Growth temperature: 37°C
  Growth strain: NEB Stable
  Copy number: High Copy
Gene/Insert
  Gene/Insert name: SRF
  Species: M. musculus (mouse)
  Insert size (bp): 1511
  Entrez Gene: Srf
  Cloning method: TOPO Cloning
Terms and licenses: Academic/Nonprofit Terms; Industry Terms: Not Available to Industry
Depositor comments: Insert contains Kozak sequence and no stop codon
How to cite: pCR8/GW/TOPO-SRF was a gift from Richard Harvey (Addgene plasmid # 98618 ; http://n2t.net/addgene:98618 ; RRID:Addgene_98618)
