[The description below was written by a language model from this plasmid's Addgene catalogue record and pLannotate feature annotations shown in this document.]
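Description:
pCR8/GW/TOPO-SRF is a Gateway entry clone built in the Invitrogen pCR8/GW/TOPO backbone, a small bacterial TOPO TA cloning vector. It is maintained in E. coli through a high-copy ColE1/pUC-type origin and selected with spectinomycin. Resistance comes from the aadA aminoglycoside adenylyltransferase gene (SmR), which lies downstream of a fragment of the class 1 integron Pc promoter. Annotation software also detects short remnants of gentamicin resistance, lacI and lacZα sequences. These are partial fragments and not functional genes. The rrnB T1 and T2 transcription terminators sit upstream of the cloning region, where they typically shield the insert from read-through transcription originating in the backbone.

The payload is the mouse Srf coding sequence, about 1.5 kb, inserted by TOPO cloning between the attL1 and attL2 recombination sites. SRF is the serum response factor, a transcription factor that binds serum response elements. Together with the coactivator MRTFA, it controls cytoskeletal gene expression. According to the depositor, the insert carries a Kozak sequence and lacks a stop codon. After an LR Clonase reaction moves it into a destination vector, the open reading frame can therefore be translated efficiently in eukaryotic cells and read through into a C-terminal tag or fusion partner supplied by that vector. The entry clone has no eukaryotic promoter. The only promoter near the insert is a T7 promoter just beyond attL2, oriented toward the insert on the opposite strand, so it would read antisense to the Srf coding sequence. The plasmid thus serves as a shuttle for generating SRF expression or fusion constructs, not as an expression vector in its own right. The associated publication concerns NKX2-5 mutations in congenital heart disease, but the record does not state which destination vectors were used.
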