Features (pLannotate 1.2.2; 12 found; start..end, strand, type, name):
     33..132     +  protein_bind   attL1: mutant version of attL; recombination site for the Gateway® LR reaction LR Clonase™
    150..1658    +  CDS            Srf: SRF_MOUSE - Experimental evidence at protein level: Swiss-Prot protein existence level 1. SRF is a transcription factor that binds to the serum response element (SRE), a short sequence of dyad symmetry located 300 bp to the 5' of the site of transcription initiation of some genes (such as FOS) (PubMed:24732378). Together with MRTFA transcription coactivator, controls expression of genes regulating the cytoskeleton during development, morphogenesis and cell migration (PubMed:12732141, PubMed:19350017, PubMed:24732378). The SRF-MRTFA complex activity responds to Rho GTPase-induced changes in cel
   1672..1771    -  protein_bind   attL2: mutant version of attL; recombination site for the Gateway® LR reaction LR Clonase™
   1789..1807    -  promoter       T7 promoter: promoter for bacteriophage T7 RNA polymerase
   1997..2020    +  promoter       Pc promoter (fragment): intI1 (promoter lies within the coding sequence); class 1 integron promoter
   2196..2252    +  CDS            GmR (fragment): gentamycin acetyltransferase; aacC1; confers resistance to gentamycin
   2259..3050    +  CDS            SmR: aminoglycoside adenylyltransferase (Murphy, 1985); aadA; confers resistance to spectinomycin and streptomycin
   3143..3731    +  rep_origin     ori: high-copy-number ColE1/pMB1/pBR322/pUC origin of replication
   3914..4006    +  CDS            lacI (fragment): lac repressor; lacI; The lac repressor binds to the lac operator to inhibit transcription in E. coli. This inhibition can be relieved by adding lactose or isopropyl-β-D-thiogalactopyranoside (IPTG).
   4061..4088    -  terminator     rrnB T2 terminator: transcription terminator T2 from the E. coli rrnB gene
   4220..4263    +  terminator     rrnB T1 terminator: Escherichia coli rrnB; transcription terminator T1 from the E. coli rrnB gene
   4310..17      -  CDS            lacZα (fragment) (across the origin): LacZα fragment of β-galactosidase; lacZ fragment
>Addgene plasmid #98618 | pCR8/GW/TOPO-SRF | addgene full sequence | sequence record 182581 | Addgene NGS Result
GTAAAACGACGGCCAGTCTTAAGCTCGGGCCCCAAATAATGATTTTATTTTGACTGATAGTGACCTGTTC
GTTGCAACAAATTGATGAGCAATGCTTTTTTATAATGCCAACTTTGTACAAAAAAGCAGGCTCCGAATTC
GCCCTTACCATGTTACCGAGCCAAGCTGGGGCCGCGGCGGCTCTGGGCCGGGGCTCGGCCCTGGGGGGCA
ACCTGAACCGGACCCCGACGGGGCGGCCGGGCGGCGGCGGCGGGACTCGCGGGGCGAACGGGGGCCGGGT
CCCCGGGAACGGCGCGGGGCTCGGCCAGAGTCGTCTGGAGCGGGAGGCTGCAGCGGCAGCGGCGCCCACC
GCCGGGGCCCTCTACAGCGGCAGCGAGGGCGACTCCGAGTCCGGCGAGGAGGAGGAGCTGGGCGCCGAGC
GGCGCGGCCTCAAGCGGAGCCTGAGCGAGATGGAGCTCGGCGTGGTGGTCGGTGGGCCTGAGGCGGCGGC
GGCCGCCGGGGGCTACGGGCCGGTGAGCGGCGCGGTGAGCGGGGCCAAGCCGGGGAAGAAGACCCGGGGC
CGCGTGAAGATCAAGATGGAGTTCATCGACAACAAGCTGCGGCGCTACACGACCTTCAGCAAGAGGAAGA
CGGGCATCATGAAGAAGGCCTATGAGCTGTCCACGCTGACAGGGACACAGGTGCTGTTGCTGGTGGCCAG
TGAGACAGGCCATGTGTATACCTTTGCCACCCGCAAACTGCAGCCCATGATCACCAGTGAGACCGGCAAG
GCGCTGATTCAGACCTGCCTCAACTCGCCAGACTCTCCGCCCCGCTCAGACCCCACCACAGACCAGAGAA
TGAGTGCCACTGGCTTTGAAGAGCCAGATCTCACCTACCAGGTGTCGGAATCTGACAGCAGTGGGGAAAC
CAAGGACACACTGAAGCCAGCATTCACAGTCACCAACCTGCCGGGTACCACCTCCACAATCCAGACAGCA
CCCAGCACCTCTACCACCATGCAAGTCAGCAGCGGCCCCTCCTTCCCCATCACCAACTACCTGGCACCAG
TGTCTGCTAGTGTCAGCCCCAGCGCTGTCAGCAGTGCCAACGGGACTGTGCTCAAGAGTACAGGCAGCGG
CCCTGTCTCCTCTGGGGGCCTTATGCAGCTGCCTACCAGCTTCACCCTCATGCCTGGTGGGGCAGTGGCC
CAGCAGGTCCCTGTGCAGGCCATTCATGTGCACCAGGCCCCACAGCAAGCGTCTCCCTCTCGTGACAGCA
GCACAGACCTCACGCAGACCTCCTCCAGCGGGACAGTGACGTTGCCCGCCACCATCATGACGTCGTCTGT
ACCCACAACTGTGGGTGGCCACATGATGTACCCTAGTCCCCATGCAGTGATGTATGCCCCCACCTCAGGC
CTGGCTGATGGCAGCCTCACCGTGCTCAATGCCTTCTCTCAGGCACCATCCACCATGCAGGTGTCCCACA
GCCAGGTCCAGGAGCCAGGTGGTGTCCCTCAGGTGTTCCTGACAGCACCGTCTGGGACCGTGCAGATCCC
TGTCTCTGCAGTTCAGCTTCACCAGATGGCTGTGATAGGGCAGCAAGCTGGGAGCAGCAGCAACCTCACC
GAGCTACAGGTGGTGAACCTGGATGCCACCCACAGCACCAAGAGTGAAAAGGGCGAATTCGACCCAGCTT
TCTTGTACAAAGTTGGCATTATAAAAAATAATTGCTCATCAATTTGTTGCAACGAACAGGTCACTATCAG
TCAAAATAAAATCATTATTTGCCATCCAGCTGATATCCCCTATAGTGAGTCGTATTACATGGTCATAGCT
GTTTCCTGGCAGCTCTGGCCCGTGTCTCAAAATCTCTGATGTTACATTGCACAAGATAAAAATATATCAT
CATGCCTCCTCTAGACCAGCCAGGACAGAAATGCCTCGACTTCGCTGCTACCCAAGGTTGCCGGGTGACG
CACACCGTGGAAACGGATGAAGGCACGAACCCAGTGGACATAAGCCTGTTCGGTTCGTAAGCTGTAATGC
AAGTAGCGTATGCGCTCACGCAACTGGTCCAGAACCTTGACCGAACGCAGCGGTGGTAACGGCGCAGTGG
CGGTTTTCATGGCTTGTTATGACTGTTTTTTTGGGGTACAGTCTATGCCTCGGGCATCCAAGCAGCAAGC
GCGTTACGCCGTGGGTCGATGTTTGATGTTATGGAGCAGCAACGATGTTACGCAGCAGGGCAGTCGCCCT
AAAACAAAGTTAAACATTATGAGGGAAGCGGTGATCGCCGAAGTATCGACTCAACTATCAGAGGTAGTTG
GCGTCATCGAGCGCCATCTCGAACCGACGTTGCTGGCCGTACATTTGTACGGCTCCGCAGTGGATGGCGG
CCTGAAGCCACACAGTGATATTGATTTGCTGGTTACGGTGACCGTAAGGCTTGATGAAACAACGCGGCGA
GCTTTGATCAACGACCTTTTGGAAACTTCGGCTTCCCCTGGAGAGAGCGAGATTCTCCGCGCTGTAGAAG
TCACCATTGTTGTGCACGACGACATCATTCCGTGGCGTTATCCAGCTAAGCGCGAACTGCAATTTGGAGA
ATGGCAGCGCAATGACATTCTTGCAGGTATCTTCGAGCCAGCCACGATCGACATTGATCTGGCTATCTTG
CTGACAAAAGCAAGAGAACATAGCGTTGCCTTGGTAGGTCCAGCGGCGGAGGAACTCTTTGATCCGGTTC
CTGAACAGGATCTATTTGAGGCGCTAAATGAAACCTTAACGCTATGGAACTCGCCGCCCGACTGGGCTGG
CGATGAGCGAAATGTAGTGCTTACGTTGTCCCGCATTTGGTACAGCGCAGTAACCGGCAAAATCGCGCCG
AAGGATGTCGCTGCCGACTGGGCAATGGAGCGCCTGCCGGCCCAGTATCAGCCCGTCATACTTGAAGCTA
GACAGGCTTATCTTGGACAAGAAGAAGATCGCTTGGCCTCGCGCGCAGATCAGTTGGAAGAATTTGTCCA
CTACGTGAAAGGCGAGATCACCAAGGTAGTCGGCAAATAACCCTCGAGCCACCCATGACCAAAATCCCTT
AACGTGAGTTACGCGTCGTTCCACTGAGCGTCAGACCCCGTAGAAAAGATCAAAGGATCTTCTTGAGATC
CTTTTTTTCTGCGCGTAATCTGCTGCTTGCAAACAAAAAAACCACCGCTACCAGCGGTGGTTTGTTTGCC
GGATCAAGAGCTACCAACTCTTTTTCCGAAGGTAACTGGCTTCAGCAGAGCGCAGATACCAAATACTGTT
CTTCTAGTGTAGCCGTAGTTAGGCCACCACTTCAAGAACTCTGTAGCACCGCCTACATACCTCGCTCTGC
TAATCCTGTTACCAGTGGCTGCTGCCAGTGGCGATAAGTCGTGTCTTACCGGGTTGGACTCAAGACGATA
GTTACCGGATAAGGCGCAGCGGTCGGGCTGAACGGGGGGTTCGTGCACACAGCCCAGCTTGGAGCGAACG
ACCTACACCGAACTGAGATACCTACAGCGTGAGCTATGAGAAAGCGCCACGCTTCCCGAAGGGAGAAAGG
CGGACAGGTATCCGGTAAGCGGCAGGGTCGGAACAGGAGAGCGCACGAGGGAGCTTCCAGGGGGAAACGC
CTGGTATCTTTATAGTCCTGTCGGGTTTCGCCACCTCTGACTTGAGCGTCGATTTTTGTGATGCTCGTCA
GGGGGGCGGAGCCTATGGAAAAACGCCAGCAACGCGGCCTTTTTACGGTTCCTGGCCTTTTGCTGGCCTT
TTGCTCACATGTTCTTTCCTGCGTTATCCCCTGATTCTGTGGATAACCGTATTACCGCCTTTGAGTGAGC
TGATACCGCTCGCCGCAGCCGAACGACCGAGCGCAGCGAGTCAGTGAGCGAGGAAGCGGAAGAGCGCCCA
ATACGCAAACCGCCTCTCCCCGCGCGTTGGCCGATTCATTAATGCAGCTGGCACGACAGGTTTCCCGACT
GGAAAGCGGGCAGTGAGCGCAACGCAATTAATACGCGTACCGCTAGCCAGGAAGAGTTTGTAGAAACGCA
AAAAGGCCATCCGTCAGGATGGCCTTCTGCTTAGTTTGATGCCTGGCAGTTTATGGCGGGCGTCCTGCCC
GCCACCCTCCGGGCCGTTGCTTCACAACGTTCAAATCCGCTCCCGGCGGATTTGTCCTACTCAGGAGAGC
GTTCACCGACAAACAACAGATAAAACGAAAGGCCCAGTCTTCCGACTGAGCCTTTCGTTTTATTTGATGC
CTGGCAGTTCCCTACTCTCGCGTTAACGCTAGCATGGATGTTTTCCCAGTCACGACGTT
